Addgene plasmid #159124: RsCCR1_EYFP_pcDNA3.1
Purpose: This plasmid encodes RsCCR1 rhodopsin domain
Depositing lab: John Spudich. Depositing organization: University of Texas Health Science Center at Houston. Publication: Conductance Mechanisms of Rapidly Desensitizing Cation Channelrhodopsins from Cryptophyte Algae. Sineshchekov OA, Govorunova EG, Li H, Wang Y, Melkonian M, Wong GK, Brown LS, Spudich JL. mBio. 2020 Apr 21;11(2). pii: mBio.00657-20. doi: 10.1128/mBio.00657-20. PubMed 32317325.
Backbone
  Vector backbone: pcDNA3.1(+)
  Backbone manufacturer: Invitrogen
  Vector type: Mammalian Expression
Growth in bacteria
  Bacterial resistance: Ampicillin, 100 μg/mL
  Growth temperature: 37°C
  Growth strain: DH5alpha
  Copy number: High Copy
Gene/Insert
  Gene/Insert name: RsCCR1 (alt name: MN585307)
  Species: Rhodomonas salina
  Insert size (bp): 1002
  Tag / fusion protein: EYFP (C terminal on backbone)
  Cloning method: Restriction Enzyme; 5′ cloning site Unknown (unknown if destroyed)
Terms and licenses: Academic/Nonprofit Terms; Industry Terms: Not Available to Industry
How to cite: RsCCR1_EYFP_pcDNA3.1 was a gift from John Spudich (Addgene plasmid # 159124 ; http://n2t.net/addgene:159124 ; RRID:Addgene_159124)
