[The description below was written by a language model from this plasmid's Addgene catalogue record and pLannotate feature annotations shown in this document.]
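Description:
RsCCR1_EYFP_pcDNA3.1 is a mammalian expression plasmid built on the Invitrogen pcDNA3.1(+) backbone that encodes the rhodopsin (seven-transmembrane) domain of RsCCR1, a cation channelrhodopsin from the cryptophyte alga Rhodomonas salina. The roughly 1 kb insert is fused at its C terminus to EYFP, so that expression and membrane localisation of the channel can be followed by fluorescence. The insert itself is not called out in the automated feature table, but the unannotated stretch between the T7 promoter and the start of the EYFP coding sequence is about the right size to hold it. Transcription is driven by the human CMV immediate-early enhancer and promoter and terminated by the bovine growth hormone polyadenylation signal. The T7 promoter upstream of the insert could also support in vitro transcription. A V5 epitope sequence is annotated just downstream of EYFP, but the record does not say whether it is in frame and translated or lies beyond a stop codon.

The plasmid is propagated in E. coli at high copy number from a ColE1/pUC-type origin under ampicillin selection (AmpR with its own promoter), and an f1 origin is also present. For mammalian cells, an SV40 enhancer/early promoter drives a neomycin phosphotransferase gene followed by the SV40 poly(A) signal, which allows G418 selection of stable transfectants. Short annotated fragments (HIV-1 LTR, ble, lacI, bom and lac promoter/operator elements) appear to be backbone remnants or weak matches rather than functional parts of the design. According to the associated publication title, the construct belongs to work on the conductance mechanisms of rapidly desensitizing cryptophyte cation channelrhodopsins, which fits heterologous expression of the channel in cultured mammalian cells for study of its light-gated currents.
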