Features (pLannotate 1.2.2; 21 found; start..end, strand, type, name):
    367..570     +  promoter       CMV promoter: human cytomegalovirus (CMV) immediate early promoter
    566..599     +  LTR            5' LTR (truncated) (fragment): truncated 5' long terminal repeat (LTR) from HIV-1
    615..633     +  promoter       T7 promoter: promoter for bacteriophage T7 RNA polymerase
   1689..2405    +  CDS            EYFP: enhanced YFP mammalian codon-optimized
   2435..2476    +  CDS            V5 tag: epitope tag from simian virus 5
   2532..2756    +  polyA_signal   bGH poly(A) signal: bovine growth hormone polyadenylation signal
   2760..2781    +  promoter       SV40 promoter (fragment): SV40 enhancer and early promoter
   2802..3230    +  rep_origin     f1 ori (sequence partly withheld): f1 bacteriophage origin of replication; arrow indicates direction of (+) strand synthesis
   3244..3573    +  promoter       SV40 promoter: SV40 enhancer and early promoter
   3640..4431    +  CDS            neo: KKA2_KLEPN - Also known as kan, nptII. Experimental evidence at protein level: Swiss-Prot protein existence level 1. Resistance to kanamycin, neomycin, paromomycin, ribostamycin, butirosin and gentamicin B. From Klebsiella pneumoniae.
   4457..4615    +  CDS            ble (fragment): BLE_KLEPN - Experimental evidence at protein level: Swiss-Prot protein existence level 1. Binding protein with a strong affinity to the bleomycin family of antibiotics. Binds to CL990; an antimitotic-antibiotic compound. From Klebsiella pneumoniae.
   4610..4731    +  polyA_signal   SV40 poly(A) signal: SV40 polyadenylation signal
   4804..4820    -  protein_bind   lac operator: The lac repressor binds to the lac operator to inhibit transcription in E. coli. This inhibition can be relieved by adding lactose or isopropyl-β-D-thiogalactopyranoside (IPTG). lac repressor encoded by lacI
   4828..4858    -  promoter       lac promoter: promoter for the E. coli lac operon
   4873..4894    -  protein_bind   CAP binding site: CAP binding activates transcription in the presence of cAMP. E. coli catabolite activator protein
   4907..4999    -  CDS            lacI (fragment): lac repressor; lacI; The lac repressor binds to the lac operator to inhibit transcription in E. coli. This inhibition can be relieved by adding lactose or isopropyl-β-D-thiogalactopyranoside (IPTG).
   5182..5770    -  rep_origin     ori: high-copy-number ColE1/pMB1/pBR322/pUC origin of replication
   5941..6801    -  CDS            AmpR: β-lactamase; bla; confers resistance to ampicillin, carbenicillin, and related antibiotics
   6802..6906    -  promoter       AmpR promoter: bla
   6965..7017    -  misc_feature   bom (fragment): basis of mobility region from pBR322
   7172..366     +  enhancer       CMV enhancer (across the origin): human cytomegalovirus immediate early enhancer
>Addgene plasmid #159124 | RsCCR1_EYFP_pcDNA3.1 | addgene full sequence | sequence record 310681 | Addgene NGS Result
ACTAGTTATTAATAGTAATCAATTACGGGGTCATTAGTTCATAGCCCATATATGGAGTTCCGCGTTACAT
AACTTACGGTAAATGGCCCGCCTGGCTGACCGCCCAACGACCCCCGCCCATTGACGTCAATAATGACGTA
TGTTCCCATAGTAACGCCAATAGGGACTTTCCATTGACGTCAATGGGTGGAGTATTTACGGTAAACTGCC
CACTTGGCAGTACATCAAGTGTATCATATGCCAAGTACGCCCCCTATTGACGTCAATGACGGTAAATGGC
CCGCCTGGCATTATGCCCAGTACATGACCTTATGGGACTTTCCTACTTGGCAGTACATCTACGTATTAGT
CATCGCTATTACCATGGTGATGCGGTTTTGGCAGTACATCAATGGGCGTGGATAGCGGTTTGACTCACGG
GGATTTCCAAGTCTCCACCCCATTGACGTCAATGGGAGTTTGTTTTGGCACCAAAATCAACGGGACTTTC
CAAAATGTCGTAACAACTCCGCCCCATTGACGCAAATGGGCGGTAGGCGTGTACGGTGGGAGGTCTATAT
AAGCAGAGCTCTCTGGCTAACTAGAGAACCCACTGCTTACTGGCTTATCGAAATTAATACGACTCACTAT
AGGGAGACCCAAGCTGGCTAGTTAAGCTTGGTACCGAGCTCGGATCCATGGTGCTGGACCTGCCTGAGGA
TTTCGCCCGGATGCACCTGGAGGGCACCATGGAGGGCTGGTACCAGCCAACCACATTTGGCAGCGCCGCA
ATCGTGGCACACTGGATCACCTTCCTGTTTCTGACCCTGTGCACAATGTACCTGGCCAGAGACTCCTGGA
CAGCAAAGGGACCAGGAGGCAAGGAGCTGTACTTCGCCGGCTATCACGAGGAGTACAACATCTCCCTGTA
TGTGAATCTGTTCGCCATGATCGCCTACTTTGGCAAGGTGGTGGCCGATTCTATGGGCCACAACTATAAC
AATGTGGGCCCCATGATCATCGGCCTGGGCAATTACAGATATGCCGACTACATGCTGACATGCCCACTGC
TGGCATGGGATCTGATGGCACAGGTGCGCGCCCCTTATAAGATCACCGGCGCCATCCTGATCTTCTGCGT
GCTGCTGAGCGGAGCAGCAACAAACTTTTACCCTGGCGAGCAGATGAAGCAGGGCGCCATCGCCTGGTTC
TGCTTTGGCTGTTTCCTGTATGCTGCCGCCTACTATCTGTTCTTTTCTATCGTGAAGAAGCAGTACTCTA
GGCTGGTGGCCCTGAGCGCCAATACCGAGGCCAAGAAGGCCTTCATGCCACTGAAGCTGGCCCTGTATAC
ATTCTTTAGCATCTGGGTGGTGTTTCCCATCGTGTGGATTCTGGGCTACCACGGCCTGAACATCCTGACC
AATGACGCCCAGGAGTGTCTGCACTGCGCCTGTGATCTGATCGCCAAGTCCTTCTATGGCTTTGCCCTGG
CCAAGTACAGAACATATTTCGACAAGAAGATGTACGATATGCTGGAGGAGCTGGGAGTGGACGCAGAGGA
GGGCCTGGAGCACCTGGAGAAGGATCTGAAGGAGGTGGACGATCCCAACAATGTGAACAATCTGAAGCGG
CTGAGCGTGGCAGCATCCAAGACCAGACAGCACAACCACGCCAACATCAATGCCTTTTCTGCCGAGCCTG
CGGCCGCCGTGAGCAAGGGCGAGGAGCTGTTCACCGGGGTGGTGCCCATCCTGGTCGAGCTGGACGGCGA
CGTAAACGGCCACAAGTTCAGCGTGTCCGGCGAGGGCGAGGGCGATGCCACCTACGGCAAGCTGACCCTG
AAGTTCATCTGCACCACCGGCAAGCTGCCCGTGCCCTGGCCCACCCTCGTGACCACCTTCGGCTACGGCC
TGCAGTGCTTCGCCCGCTACCCCGACCACATGAAGCAGCACGACTTCTTCAAGTCCGCCATGCCCGAAGG
CTACGTCCAGGAGCGCACCATCTTCTTCAAGGACGACGGCAACTACAAGACCCGCGCCGAGGTGAAGTTC
GAGGGCGACACCCTGGTGAACCGCATCGAGCTGAAGGGCATCGACTTCAAGGAGGACGGCAACATCCTGG
GGCACAAGCTGGAGTACAACTACAACAGCCACAACGTCTATATCATGGCCGACAAGCAGAAGAACGGCAT
CAAGGTGAACTTCAAGATCCGCCACAACATCGAGGACGGCAGCGTGCAGCTCGCCGACCACTACCAGCAG
AACACCCCCATCGGCGACGGCCCCGTGCTGCTGCCCGACAACCACTACCTGAGCTACCAGTCCGCCCTGA
GCAAAGACCCCAACGAGAAGCGCGATCACATGGTCCTGCTGGAGTTCGTGACCGCCGCCGGGATCACTCT
CGGCATGGACGAGCTGTACAAGTAACATATGCTCTAGAGGGCCCGCGGTTCGAAGGTAAGCCTATCCCTA
ACCCTCTCCTCGGTCTCGATTCTACGCGTACCGGTCATCATCACCATCACCATTGAGTTTAAACCCGCTG
ATCAGCCTCGACTGTGCCTTCTAGTTGCCAGCCATCTGTTGTTTGCCCCTCCCCCGTGCCTTCCTTGACC
CTGGAAGGTGCCACTCCCACTGTCCTTTCCTAATAAAATGAGGAAATTGCATCGCATTGTCTGAGTAGGT
GTCATTCTATTCTGGGGGGTGGGGTGGGGCAGGACAGCAAGGGGGAGGATTGGGAAGACAATAGCAGGCA
TGCTGGGGATGCGGTGGGCTCTATGGCTTCTGAGGCGGAAAGAACCAGCTGGGGCTCTAGGGGGTATCCC
C
[124 nt withheld, positions 2802-2925]
C
[91 nt withheld, positions 2927-3017]
A
[49 nt withheld, positions 3019-3067]
CCTTTGACGTTGGAGTCCACGTTCTTT
[37 nt withheld, positions 3095-3131]
ACCCTATCTCGGTCTATTCTTTTGATTTATAAGGGATTTTGCCGATTTCGGCCTATTGGTTAAAAAATGA
GCTGATTTAACAAAAATTTAACGCGAATTAATTCTGTGGAATGTGTGTCAGTTAGGGTGTGGAAAGTCCC
CAGGCTCCCCAGCAGGCAGAAGTATGCAAAGCATGCATCTCAATTAGTCAGCAACCAGGTGTGGAAAGTC
CCCAGGCTCCCCAGCAGGCAGAAGTATGCAAAGCATGCATCTCAATTAGTCAGCAACCATAGTCCCGCCC
CTAACTCCGCCCATCCCGCCCCTAACTCCGCCCAGTTCCGCCCATTCTCCGCCCCATGGCTGACTAATTT
TTTTTATTTATGCAGAGGCCGAGGCCGCCTCTGCCTCTGAGCTATTCCAGAAGTAGTGAGGAGGCTTTTT
TGGAGGCCTAGGCTTTTGCAAAAAGCTCCCGGGAGCTTGTATATCCATTTTCGGATCTGATCAAGAGACA
GGATGAGGATCGTTTCGCATGATTGAACAAGATGGATTGCACGCAGGTTCTCCGGCCGCTTGGGTGGAGA
GGCTATTCGGCTATGACTGGGCACAACAGACAATCGGCTGCTCTGATGCCGCCGTGTTCCGGCTGTCAGC
GCAGGGGCGCCCGGTTCTTTTTGTCAAGACCGACCTGTCCGGTGCCCTGAATGAACTGCAGGACGAGGCA
GCGCGGCTATCGTGGCTGGCCACGACGGGCGTTCCTTGCGCAGCTGTGCTCGACGTTGTCACTGAAGCGG
GAAGGGACTGGCTGCTATTGGGCGAAGTGCCGGGGCAGGATCTCCTGTCATCTCACCTTGCTCCTGCCGA
GAAAGTATCCATCATGGCTGATGCAATGCGGCGGCTGCATACGCTTGATCCGGCTACCTGCCCATTCGAC
CACCAAGCGAAACATCGCATCGAGCGAGCACGTACTCGGATGGAAGCCGGTCTTGTCGATCAGGATGATC
TGGACGAAGAGCATCAGGGGCTCGCGCCAGCCGAACTGTTCGCCAGGCTCAAGGCGCGCATGCCCGACGG
CGAGGATCTCGTCGTGACCCATGGCGATGCCTGCTTGCCGAATATCATGGTGGAAAATGGCCGCTTTTCT
GGATTCATCGACTGTGGCCGGCTGGGTGTGGCGGACCGCTATCAGGACATAGCGTTGGCTACCCGTGATA
TTGCTGAAGAGCTTGGCGGCGAATGGGCTGACCGCTTCCTCGTGCTTTACGGTATCGCCGCTCCCGATTC
GCAGCGCATCGCCTTCTATCGCCTTCTTGACGAGTTCTTCTGAGCGGGACTCTGGGGTTCGCGAAATGAC
CGACCAAGCGACGCCCAACCTGCCATCACGAGATTTCGATTCCACCGCCGCCTTCTATGAAAGGTTGGGC
TTCGGAATCGTTTTCCGGGACGCCGGCTGGATGATCCTCCAGCGCGGGGATCTCATGCTGGAGTTCTTCG
CCCACCCCAACTTGTTTATTGCAGCTTATAATGGTTACAAATAAAGCAATAGCATCACAAATTTCACAAA
TAAAGCATTTTTTTCACTGCATTCTAGTTGTGGTTTGTCCAAACTCATCAATGTATCTTATCATGTCTGT
ATACCGTCGACCTCTAGCTAGAGCTTGGCGTAATCATGGTCATAGCTGTTTCCTGTGTGAAATTGTTATC
CGCTCACAATTCCACACAACATACGAGCCGGAAGCATAAAGTGTAAAGCCTGGGGTGCCTAATGAGTGAG
CTAACTCACATTAATTGCGTTGCGCTCACTGCCCGCTTTCCAGTCGGGAAACCTGTCGTGCCAGCTGCAT
TAATGAATCGGCCAACGCGCGGGGAGAGGCGGTTTGCGTATTGGGCGCTCTTCCGCTTCCTCGCTCACTG
ACTCGCTGCGCTCGGTCGTTCGGCTGCGGCGAGCGGTATCAGCTCACTCAAAGGCGGTAATACGGTTATC
CACAGAATCAGGGGATAACGCAGGAAAGAACATGTGAGCAAAAGGCCAGCAAAAGGCCAGGAACCGTAAA
AAGGCCGCGTTGCTGGCCTTTTTCCATAGGCTCCGCCCCCCTGACGAGCATCACAAAAATCGACGCTCAA
GTCAGAGGTGGCGAAACCCGACAGGACTATAAAGATACCAGGCGTTTCCCCCTGGAAGCTCCCTCGTGCG
CTCTCCTGTTCCGACCCTGCCGCTTACCGGATACCTGTCCGCCTTTCTCCCTTCGGGAAGCGTGGCGCTT
TCTCATAGCTCACGCTGTAGGTATCTCAGTTCGGTGTAGGTCGTTCGCTCCAAGCTGGGCTGTGTGCACG
AACCCCCCGTTCAGCCCGACCGCTGCGCCTTATCCGGTAACTATCGTCTTGAGTCCAACCCGGTAAGACA
CGACTTATCGCCACTGGCAGCAGCCACTGGTAACAGGATTAGCAGAGCGAGGTATGTAGGCGGTGCTACA
GAGTTCTTGAAGTGGTGGCCTAACTACGGCTACACTAGAAGAACAGTATTTGGTATCTGCGCTCTGCTGA
AGCCAGTTACCTTCGGAAAAAGAGTTGGTAGCTCTTGATCCGGCAAACAAACCACCGCTGGTAGCGGTGG
TTTTTTTGTTTGCAAGCAGCAGATTACGCGCAGAAAAAAAGGATCTCAAGAAGATCCTTTGATCTTTTCT
ACGGGGTCTGACGCTCAGTGGAACGAAAACTCACGTTAAGGGATTTTGGTCATGAGATTATCAAAAAGGA
TCTTCACCTAGATCCTTTTAAATTAAAAATGAAGTTTTAAATCAATCTAAAGTATATATGAGTAAACTTG
GTCTGACAGTTACCAATGCTTAATCAGTGAGGCACCTATCTCAGCGATCTGTCTATTTCGTTCATCCATA
GTTGCCTGACTCCCCGTCGTGTAGATAACTACGATACGGGAGGGCTTACCATCTGGCCCCAGTGCTGCAA
TGATACCGCGAGACCCACGCTCACCGGCTCCAGATTTATCAGCAATAAACCAGCCAGCCGGAAGGGCCGA
GCGCAGAAGTGGTCCTGCAACTTTATCCGCCTCCATCCAGTCTATTAATTGTTGCCGGGAAGCTAGAGTA
AGTAGTTCGCCAGTTAATAGTTTGCGCAACGTTGTTGCCATTGCTACAGGCATCGTGGTGTCACGCTCGT
CGTTTGGTATGGCTTCATTCAGCTCCGGTTCCCAACGATCAAGGCGAGTTACATGATCCCCCATGTTGTG
CAAAAAAGCGGTTAGCTCCTTCGGTCCTCCGATCGTTGTCAGAAGTAAGTTGGCCGCAGTGTTATCACTC
ATGGTTATGGCAGCACTGCATAATTCTCTTACTGTCATGCCATCCGTAAGATGCTTTTCTGTGACTGGTG
AGTACTCAACCAAGTCATTCTGAGAATAGTGTATGCGGCGACCGAGTTGCTCTTGCCCGGCGTCAATACG
GGATAATACCGCGCCACATAGCAGAACTTTAAAAGTGCTCATCATTGGAAAACGTTCTTCGGGGCGAAAA
CTCTCAAGGATCTTACCGCTGTTGAGATCCAGTTCGATGTAACCCACTCGTGCACCCAACTGATCTTCAG
CATCTTTTACTTTCACCAGCGTTTCTGGGTGAGCAAAAACAGGAAGGCAAAATGCCGCAAAAAAGGGAAT
AAGGGCGACACGGAAATGTTGAATACTCATACTCTTCCTTTTTCAATATTATTGAAGCATTTATCAGGGT
TATTGTCTCATGAGCGGATACATATTTGAATGTATTTAGAAAAATAAACAAATAGGGGTTCCGCGCACAT
TTCCCCGAAAAGTGCCACCTGACGTCGACGGATCGGGAGATCTCCCGATCCCCTATGGTGCACTCTCAGT
ACAATCTGCTCTGATGCCGCATAGTTAAGCCAGTATCTGCTCCCTGCTTGTGTGTTGGAGGTCGCTGAGT
AGTGCGCGAGCAAAATTTAAGCTACAACAAGGCAAGGCTTGACCGACAATTGCATGAAGAATCTGCTTAG
GGTTAGGCGTTTTGCGCTGCTTCGCGATGTACGGGCCAGATATACGCGTTGACATTGATTATTG
