>Addgene plasmid #159124 | RsCCR1_EYFP_pcDNA3.1 | depositor partial sequence | sequence record 307422 | RsCCR1 rhodopsin domain
ATGGTGCTGGACCTGCCTGAGGATTTCGCCCGGATGCACCTGGAGGGCACCATGGAGGGCTGGTACCAGC
CAACCACATTTGGCAGCGCCGCAATCGTGGCACACTGGATCACCTTCCTGTTTCTGACCCTGTGCACAAT
GTACCTGGCCAGAGACTCCTGGACAGCAAAGGGACCAGGAGGCAAGGAGCTGTACTTCGCCGGCTATCAC
GAGGAGTACAACATCTCCCTGTATGTGAATCTGTTCGCCATGATCGCCTACTTTGGCAAGGTGGTGGCCG
ATTCTATGGGCCACAACTATAACAATGTGGGCCCCATGATCATCGGCCTGGGCAATTACAGATATGCCGA
CTACATGCTGACATGCCCACTGCTGGCATGGGATCTGATGGCACAGGTGCGCGCCCCTTATAAGATCACC
GGCGCCATCCTGATCTTCTGCGTGCTGCTGAGCGGAGCAGCAACAAACTTTTACCCTGGCGAGCAGATGA
AGCAGGGCGCCATCGCCTGGTTCTGCTTTGGCTGTTTCCTGTATGCTGCCGCCTACTATCTGTTCTTTTC
TATCGTGAAGAAGCAGTACTCTAGGCTGGTGGCCCTGAGCGCCAATACCGAGGCCAAGAAGGCCTTCATG
CCACTGAAGCTGGCCCTGTATACATTCTTTAGCATCTGGGTGGTGTTTCCCATCGTGTGGATTCTGGGCT
ACCACGGCCTGAACATCCTGACCAATGACGCCCAGGAGTGTCTGCACTGCGCCTGTGATCTGATCGCCAA
GTCCTTCTATGGCTTTGCCCTGGCCAAGTACAGAACATATTTCGACAAGAAGATGTACGATATGCTGGAG
GAGCTGGGAGTGGACGCAGAGGAGGGCCTGGAGCACCTGGAGAAGGATCTGAAGGAGGTGGACGATCCCA
ACAATGTGAACAATCTGAAGCGGCTGAGCGTGGCAGCATCCAAGACCAGACAGCACAACCACGCCAACAT
CAATGCCTTTTCTGCCGAGCCT
